Addgene plasmid #212747: YIp211-ADH-NUbo-E3(48) aa24-150-VSV
Purpose: Constitutive expression of NUbo-E3(48)ΔU7BD-VSV in budding yeast, inactive E3(48)
Depositing lab: Helle Ulrich. Depositing organization: Institut fuer Molekulare Biologie (IMB Mainz). Publication: Ubiquiton-An inducible, linkage-specific polyubiquitylation tool. Renz C, Asimaki E, Meister C, Albanese V, Petriukov K, Krapoth NC, Wegmann S, Wollscheid HP, Wong RP, Fulzele A, Chen JX, Leon S, Ulrich HD. Mol Cell. 2024 Jan 18;84(2):386-400.e11. doi: 10.1016/j.molcel.2023.11.016. Epub 2023 Dec 15. PubMed 38103558.
Backbone
  Vector backbone: YIplac211
  Vector type: Yeast Expression ; integrative vector
  Selectable markers: URA3
Growth in bacteria
  Bacterial resistance: Ampicillin, 100 μg/mL
  Growth temperature: 37°C
  Growth strain: Top10
  Copy number: High Copy
Gene/Insert
  Gene/Insert name: E3(48) aa24-150
  Species: H. sapiens (human), S. cerevisiae (budding yeast)
  Mutation: Cue1 ΔU7BD
  Promoter: ADH1
  Tag / fusion protein: NUbo (N terminal on insert); VSV (C terminal on insert)
  Cloning method: Restriction Enzyme; 5′ cloning site unknown (unknown if destroyed)
Terms and licenses: Academic/Nonprofit Terms; Industry Terms: Not Available to Industry
Depositor comments: pHU5278
How to cite: YIp211-ADH-NUbo-E3(48) aa24-150-VSV was a gift from Helle Ulrich (Addgene plasmid # 212747 ; http://n2t.net/addgene:212747 ; RRID:Addgene_212747)
