[The description below was written by a language model from this plasmid's Addgene catalogue record and pLannotate feature annotations shown in this document.]
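Description:
YIp211-ADH-NUbo-E3(48) aa24-150-VSV is a 5.5 kb yeast integrative expression plasmid built on the YIplac211 backbone. It carries no yeast replication origin, so it must integrate into the Saccharomyces cerevisiae genome to be maintained. Transformants are selected through the URA3 marker, expressed from its own promoter, which complements uracil auxotrophy and can be counterselected with 5-FOA. In E. coli the plasmid replicates at high copy from a ColE1/pUC-type origin and is selected with ampicillin via β-lactamase. Fragments of lacZα, the lac promoter/operator, lacI, rop and bom are backbone remnants flanking the cloning region.

The payload is a single fusion protein expressed constitutively from the yeast ADH1 promoter and closed by the ADH1 terminator. Reading from the N terminus, the annotated parts are a ubiquitin fragment (consistent with the "NUbo" N-terminal tag named in the record), a partial HA epitope match, the FRB* domain (the T2098L mutant of the FKBP-rapamycin binding domain of human FRAP, used for ligand-induced dimerisation) and a fragment of yeast Cue1, the ERAD factor that recruits the E2 enzyme Ubc7. The record lists a C-terminal VSV epitope tag, which the feature table does not annotate separately.

The Cue1 portion, residues 24–150, is described as ΔU7BD, and the record labels this form of E3(48) as inactive. The deletion presumably removes the Ubc7-binding region, though the record does not spell this out. The construct belongs to the Ubiquiton toolkit for inducible, linkage-specific polyubiquitylation. Given its inactive status, it most plausibly serves as a negative control for the functional E3(48) construct in budding yeast.
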