Features (pLannotate 1.2.2; 18 found; start..end, strand, type, name):
    183..771     -  rep_origin     ori: high-copy-number ColE1/pMB1/pBR322/pUC origin of replication
    942..1802    -  CDS            AmpR: β-lactamase; bla; confers resistance to ampicillin, carbenicillin, and related antibiotics
   1803..1907    -  promoter       AmpR promoter: bla
   2000..2215    +  promoter       URA3 promoter: S. cerevisiae URA3
   2216..3019    +  CDS            URA3: orotidine-5'-phosphate decarboxylase, required for uracil biosynthesis; S. cerevisiae URA3; yeast auxotrophic marker, counterselectable with 5-fluoroorotic acid (5-FOA)
   3108..3143    +  CDS            rop (fragment): Rop protein, which maintains plasmids at low copy number; rop
   3245..3344    +  misc_feature   bom (fragment): basis of mobility region from pBR322
   3350..3507    -  CDS            lacZα (fragment): LacZα fragment of β-galactosidase; lacZ fragment
   3815..4211    +  promoter       ADH1 promoter: S. cerevisiae ADH1; promoter for alcohol dehydrogenase 1
   4222..4332    +  CDS            ubiquitin (fragment): Saccharomyces cerevisiae ubiquitin
   4345..4373    +  CDS            3xHA (fragment): three tandem HA epitope tags
   4381..4659    +  CDS            FRB*: T2098L mutant of FKBP-rapamycin binding domain of human FRAP binds synthetic ligands such as AP21967
   4672..5082    +  CDS            CUE1 (fragment): CUE1_YEAST - Also known as KIS4. Experimental evidence at protein level: Swiss-Prot protein existence level 1. Component of the endoplasmic reticulum-associated protein degradation (ERAD) pathway. Recruits the soluble ubiquitin-conjugating enzyme UBC7 to the cytoplasmic face of the endoplasmic reticulum membrane where it functions in degradation of misfolded or regulated proteins localized in the endoplasmic reticulum (ER) lumen or membrane via the ubiquitin-proteasome system. Targets the E2 conjugating enzyme UBC7 to the DOA10 ubiquitin ligase complex, which is part of the ERAD-C pathway resp
   5119..5306    +  terminator     ADH1 terminator: S. cerevisiae ADH1; transcription terminator for the S. cerevisiae alcohol dehydrogenase 1 (ADH1) gene
   5354..5370    -  protein_bind   lac operator: The lac repressor binds to the lac operator to inhibit transcription in E. coli. This inhibition can be relieved by adding lactose or isopropyl-β-D-thiogalactopyranoside (IPTG). lac repressor encoded by lacI
   5378..5408    -  promoter       lac promoter: promoter for the E. coli lac operon
   5423..5444    -  protein_bind   CAP binding site: CAP binding activates transcription in the presence of cAMP. E. coli catabolite activator protein
   5457..5549    -  CDS            lacI (fragment): lac repressor; lacI; The lac repressor binds to the lac operator to inhibit transcription in E. coli. This inhibition can be relieved by adding lactose or isopropyl-β-D-thiogalactopyranoside (IPTG).
>Addgene plasmid #212747 | YIp211-ADH-NUbo-E3(48) aa24-150-VSV | addgene full sequence | sequence record 420164 | Addgene NGS Result
TCTTCCGCTTCCTCGCTCACTGACTCGCTGCGCTCGGTCGTTCGGCTGCGGCGAGCGGTATCAGCTCACT
CAAAGGCGGTAATACGGTTATCCACAGAATCAGGGGATAACGCAGGAAAGAACATGTGAGCAAAAGGCCA
GCAAAAGGCCAGGAACCGTAAAAAGGCCGCGTTGCTGGCGTTTTTCCATAGGCTCCGCCCCCCTGACGAG
CATCACAAAAATCGACGCTCAAGTCAGAGGTGGCGAAACCCGACAGGACTATAAAGATACCAGGCGTTTC
CCCCTGGAAGCTCCCTCGTGCGCTCTCCTGTTCCGACCCTGCCGCTTACCGGATACCTGTCCGCCTTTCT
CCCTTCGGGAAGCGTGGCGCTTTCTCATAGCTCACGCTGTAGGTATCTCAGTTCGGTGTAGGTCGTTCGC
TCCAAGCTGGGCTGTGTGCACGAACCCCCCGTTCAGCCCGACCGCTGCGCCTTATCCGGTAACTATCGTC
TTGAGTCCAACCCGGTAAGACACGACTTATCGCCACTGGCAGCAGCCACTGGTAACAGGATTAGCAGAGC
GAGGTATGTAGGCGGTGCTACAGAGTTCTTGAAGTGGTGGCCTAACTACGGCTACACTAGAAGAACAGTA
TTTGGTATCTGCGCTCTGCTGAAGCCAGTTACCTTCGGAAAAAGAGTTGGTAGCTCTTGATCCGGCAAAC
AAACCACCGCTGGTAGCGGTGGTTTTTTTGTTTGCAAGCAGCAGATTACGCGCAGAAAAAAAGGATCTCA
AGAAGATCCTTTGATCTTTTCTACGGGGTCTGACGCTCAGTGGAACGAAAACTCACGTTAAGGGATTTTG
GTCATGAGATTATCAAAAAGGATCTTCACCTAGATCCTTTTAAATTAAAAATGAAGTTTTAAATCAATCT
AAAGTATATATGAGTAAACTTGGTCTGACAGTTACCAATGCTTAATCAGTGAGGCACCTATCTCAGCGAT
CTGTCTATTTCGTTCATCCATAGTTGCCTGACTCCCCGTCGTGTAGATAACTACGATACGGGAGGGCTTA
CCATCTGGCCCCAGTGCTGCAATGATACCGCGAGACCCACGCTCACCGGCTCCAGATTTATCAGCAATAA
ACCAGCCAGCCGGAAGGGCCGAGCGCAGAAGTGGTCCTGCAACTTTATCCGCCTCCATCCAGTCTATTAA
TTGTTGCCGGGAAGCTAGAGTAAGTAGTTCGCCAGTTAATAGTTTGCGCAACGTTGTTGCCATTGCTACA
GGCATCGTGGTGTCACGCTCGTCGTTTGGTATGGCTTCATTCAGCTCCGGTTCCCAACGATCAAGGCGAG
TTACATGATCCCCCATGTTGTGCAAAAAAGCGGTTAGCTCCTTCGGTCCTCCGATCGTTGTCAGAAGTAA
GTTGGCCGCAGTGTTATCACTCATGGTTATGGCAGCACTGCATAATTCTCTTACTGTCATGCCATCCGTA
AGATGCTTTTCTGTGACTGGTGAGTACTCAACCAAGTCATTCTGAGAATAGTGTATGCGGCGACCGAGTT
GCTCTTGCCCGGCGTCAATACGGGATAATACCGCGCCACATAGCAGAACTTTAAAAGTGCTCATCATTGG
AAAACGTTCTTCGGGGCGAAAACTCTCAAGGATCTTACCGCTGTTGAGATCCAGTTCGATGTAACCCACT
CGTGCACCCAACTGATCTTCAGCATCTTTTACTTTCACCAGCGTTTCTGGGTGAGCAAAAACAGGAAGGC
AAAATGCCGCAAAAAAGGGAATAAGGGCGACACGGAAATGTTGAATACTCATACTCTTCCTTTTTCAATA
TTATTGAAGCATTTATCAGGGTTATTGTCTCATGAGCGGATACATATTTGAATGTATTTAGAAAAATAAA
CAAATAGGGGTTCCGCGCACATTTCCCCGAAAAGTGCCACCTGACGTCTAAGAAACCATTATTATCATGA
CATTAACCTATAAAAATAGGCGTATCACGAGGCCAGCTTTTCAATTCATCATTTTTTTTTTATTCTTTTT
TTTGATTTCGGTTTCCTTGAAATTTTTTTGATTCGGTAATCTCCGAACAGAAGGAAGAACGAAGGAAGGA
GCACAGACTTAGATTGGTATATATACGCATATGTAGTGTTGAAGAAACATGAAATTGCCCAGTATTCTTA
ACCCAACTGCACAGAACAAAAACATGCAGGAAACGAAGATAAATCATGTCGAAAGCTACATATAAGGAAC
GTGCTGCTACTCATCCTAGTCCTGTTGCTGCCAAGCTATTTAATATCATGCACGAAAAGCAAACAAACTT
GTGTGCTTCATTGGATGTTCGTACCACCAAGGAATTACTGGAGTTAGTTGAAGCATTAGGTCCCAAAATT
TGTTTACTAAAAACACATGTGGATATCTTGACTGATTTTTCCATGGAGGGCACAGTTAAGCCGCTAAAGG
CATTATCCGCCAAGTACAATTTTTTACTCTTCGAAGACAGAAAATTTGCTGACATTGGTAATACAGTCAA
ATTGCAGTACTCTGCGGGTGTATACAGAATAGCAGAATGGGCAGACATTACGAATGCACACGGTGTGGTG
GGCCCAGGTATTGTTAGCGGTTTGAAGCAGGCGGCAGAAGAAGTAACAAAGGAACCTAGAGGCCTTTTGA
TGTTAGCAGAATTGTCATGCAAGGGCTCCCTATCTACTGGAGAATATACTAAGGGTACTGTTGACATTGC
GAAGAGCGACAAAGATTTTGTTATCGGCTTTATTGCTCAAAGAGACATGGGTGGAAGAGATGAAGGTTAC
GATTGGTTGATTATGACACCCGGTGTGGGTTTAGATGACAAGGGAGACGCATTGGGTCAACAGTATAGAA
CCGTGGATGATGTGGTCTCTACAGGATCTGACATTATTATTGTTGGAAGAGGACTATTTGCAAAGGGAAG
GGATGCTAAGGTAGAGGGTGAACGTTACAGAAAAGCAGGCTGGGAAGCATATTTGAGAAGATGCGGCCAG
CAAAACTAAAAAACTGTATTATAAGTAAATGCATGTATACTAAACTCACAAATTAGAGCTTCAATTTAAT
TATATCAGTTATTACCCGCCCTTTCGTCTCGCGCGTTTCGGTGATGACGGTGAAAACCTCTGACACATGC
AGCTCCCGGAGACGGTCACAGCTTGTCTGTAAGCGGATGCCGGGAGCAGACAAGCCCGTCAGGGCGCGTC
AGCGGGTGTTGGCGGGTGTCGGGGCTGGCTTAACTATGCGGCATCAGAGCAGATTGTACTGAGAGTGCAC
CATATGCGGTGTGAAATACCGCACAGATGCGTAAGGAGAAAATACCGCATCAGGCGCCATTCGCCATTCA
GGCTGCGCAACTGTTGGGAAGGGCGATCGGTGCGGGCCTCTTCGCTATTACGCCAGCTGGCGAAAGGGGG
ATGTGCTGCAAGGCGATTAAGTTGGGTAACGCCAGGGTTTTCCCAGTCACGACGTTGTAAAACGACGGCC
AGTGAATTCCTTTTGTTGTTTCCGGGTGTACAATATGGACTTCCTCTTTTCTGGCAACCAAACCCATACA
TCGGGATTCCTATAATACCTTCGTTGGTCTCCCTAACATGTAGGTGGCGGAGGGGAGATATACAATAGAA
CAGATACCAGACAAGACATAATGGGCTAAACAAGACTACACCAATTACACTGCCTCATTGATGGTGGTAC
ATAACGAACTAATACTGTAGCCCTAGACTTGATAGCCATCATCATATCGAAGTTTCACTACCCTTTTTCC
ATTTGCCATCTATTGAAGTAATAATAGGCGCATGCAACTTCTTTTCTTTTTTTTTCTTTTCTCTCTCCCC
CGTTGTTGTCTCACCATATCCGCAATGACAAAAAAATGATGGAAGACACTAAAGGAAAAAATTAACGACA
AAGACAGCACCAACAGATGTCGTTGTTCCAGAGCTGATGAGGGGTATCTCGAAGCACACGAAACTTTTTC
CTTCCTTCATTCACGCACACTACTCTCTAATGAGCAACGGTATACGGCCTTCCTTCCAGTTACTTGAATT
TGAAATAAAAAAAAGTTTGCTGTCTTGCTATCAAGTATAAATAGACCTGCAATTATTAATCTTTTGTTTC
CTCGTCATTGTTCTCGTTCCCTTTCTTCCTTGTTTCTTTTTCTGCACAATATTTCAAGCTATACCAAGCA
TACAATCAACTCCGGATCAGTATGCAGATTTTCGTCAAGACTTTGACCGGTAAAACCGCAACATTGGAAG
TTGAATCTTCCGATACCATCGACAACGTTAAGTCGAAAATTCAAGACAAGGAAGGGATCCCTGGGTCTGG
GGCTTACCCATACGATGTTCCTGACTATGCGGGGAATGGTATCCTCTGGCATGAGATGTGGCATGAAGGC
CTGGAAGAGGCATCTCGTTTGTACTTTGGGGAAAGGAACGTGAAAGGCATGTTTGAGGTGCTGGAGCCCT
TGCATGCTATGATGGAACGGGGCCCCCAGACTCTGAAGGAAACATCCTTTAATCAGGCCTATGGTCGAGA
TTTAATGGAGGCCCAAGAGTGGTGCAGGAAGTACATGAAATCAGGGAATGTCAAGGACCTCCTCCAAGCC
TGGGACCTCTATTATCATGTGTTCCGACGAATCTCAAAGACTAGTGAATTGCAAAGTAATCAGCATCCCT
CAGCACAACGCTTATCCGCTACAGGTGTAAACGCACACGGACGTCCTCAGGGCTCCACGCAGAATGCCTT
GAGAAGGACTGGTAGAGTCAATGGAGGTCACCCCGTGACTACTCAGATGGTGGAAACAGTGCAAAATCTA
GCCCCTAACTTACATCCTGAGCAAATTAGGTATAGTTTGGAAAACACAGGCTCAGTCGAGGAAACAGTGG
AAAGGTACTTGCGTGGTGATGAATTCAGCTTTCCACCTGGGTTTGAGCCCTCCAGGGCGCCAATGGGGGC
CAATGCGGCTGTTGATAATAACGCTGCTGGTGGCGGAGAGTTTAACGATCCCAGAAAGAAGAACATGATT
TGCGCTGAGAATTTAATTAATTATACTGACATAGAAATGAACAGATTGGGAAAGTAGCTGCAGCCAAGCT
AATTCCGGGCGAATTTCTTATGATTTATGATTTTTATTATTAAATAAGTTATAAAAAAAATAAGTGTATA
CAAATTTTAAAGTGACTCTTAGGTTTTAAAACGAAAATTCTTATTCTTGAGTAACTCTTTCCTGTAGGTC
AGGTTGCTTTCTCAGGTATAGCATGAGGTCGCTCTTATTGACCACACCTCTACCGGCATGCAAGCTTGGC
GTAATCATGGTCATAGCTGTTTCCTGTGTGAAATTGTTATCCGCTCACAATTCCACACAACATACGAGCC
GGAAGCATAAAGTGTAAAGCCTGGGGTGCCTAATGAGTGAGCTAACTCACATTAATTGCGTTGCGCTCAC
TGCCCGCTTTCCAGTCGGGAAACCTGTCGTGCCAGCTGCATTAATGAATCGGCCAACGCGCGGGGAGAGG
CGGTTTGCGTATTGGGCGC
